>Addgene plasmid #54589 | mGeos2-VESS-N1 | depositor partial sequence | sequence record 84986 | insert sequence
CCCATTGACGCAAATGGGCGGTAGGCGTGTACGGTGGGAGGTCTATATAAGCAGAGCTGGTTTAGTGAAC
CGTCAGATCCGCTAGCGCTACCGGACTCAGATCTCGAGCTCAAGCTTCGAATTCTGCAGTCGACGGTACC
GCGGGCCCGGGATCCACCGGTCGCCACCATGAGTGCGATTAAGCCAGACATGAAGATCAAACTCCGTATG
GAAGGCAACGTAAACGGGCACCACTTTGTGATCGACGGAGATGGTACAGGCAAGCCTTTTGAGGGAAAAC
AGAGTATGGATCTTGAAGTCAAAGAGGGCGGACCTCTGCCTTTTGCCTTTGATATCCTGACCACTGCATT
CTCCTACGGCAACAGGGTATTCGCCAAATATCCAGACAACATACAAGACTATTTTAAGCAGTCGTTTCCT
AAGGGGTATTCGTGGGAACGAAGCTTGACTTTCGAAGACGGGGGCATTTGCAACGCCAGAAACGACATAA
CAATGGAAGGGGACACTTTCTATAATAAAGTTCGATTTTATGGTACCAACTTTCCCGCCAATGGTCCAGT
TATGCAGAAGAAGACGCTGAAATGGGAGCCCTCCACTGAGAAAATGTATGTGCGTGATGGAGTGCTGACG
GGTGATGTAGAGATGGCTTTGTTGCTTGAAGGAAATGCCCATTACCGATGTGACTCCAGAACTACTTACA
AAGCTAAGGAGAAGGGTGTCAAGTTACCAGGCGCCCACTTTGTGGACCACTGCATTGAGATTTTAAGCCA
TGACAAAGATTACAACAAGGTTAAGCTGTATGAGCATGCTGTTGCTCATTCTGGATTGCCTGACAATGCC
AGACGATAAGCGGCCGCGACTCTAGATCATAATCAGCCATACCACATTTGTAGAGGTTTTACTTGCTTTA
AAAAACCTCCCAC
