>Addgene plasmid #54589 | mGeos2-VESS-N1 | addgene partial sequence | sequence record 90765 | CMV-F 5'-CGCAAATGGGCGGTAGGCGTG-3'
AGTGAACCGTCAGATCCGCTAGCGCTACCGGACTCAGATCTCGAGCTCAAGCTTCGAATTCTGCAGTCGA
CGGTACCGCGGGCCCGGGATCCACCGGTCGCCACCATGAGTGCGATTAAGCCAGACATGAAGATCAAACT
CCGTATGGAAGGCAACGTAAACGGGCACCACTTTGTGATCGACGGAGATGGTACAGGCAAGCCTTTTGAG
GGAAAACAGAGTATGGATCTTGAAGTCAAAGAGGGCGGACCTCTGCCTTTTGCCTTTGATATCCTGACCA
CTGCATTCTCCTACGGCAACAGGGTATTCGCCAAATATCCAGACAACATACAAGACTATTTTAAGCAGTC
GTTTCCTAAGGGGTATTCGTGGGAACGAAGCTTGACTTTCGAAGACGGGGGCATTTGCAACGCCAGAAAC
GACATAACAATGGAAGGGGACACTTTCTATAATAAAGTTCGATTTTATGGTACCAACTTTCCCGCCAATG
GTCCAGTTATGCAGAAGAAGACGCTGAAATGGGAGCCCTCCACTGAGAAAATGTATGTGCGTGATGGAGT
GCTGACGGGTGATGTAGAGATGGCTTTGTTGCTTGAAGGAAATGCCCATTACCGATGTGACTCCAGAACT
ACTTACAAAGCTAAGGAGAAGGGTGTCAAGTTACCAGGCGCCCACTTTGTGGACCACTGCATTGAGATTT
TAAGCCATGACAAAGATTACAACAAGGTTAAGCTGTATGAGCATGCTGTTGCTCATTCTGGATTGCCTGA
CAATGCCAGACGATAAGCGGCCGCGACTCTAGATCATA
