[The description below was written by a language model from this plasmid's Addgene catalogue record.]
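Description:
mGeos2-VESS-N1 is an empty mammalian expression backbone of about 4.75 kb, designed for building fusions to the fluorescent protein mGeos2-VESS. It follows the "N1" cloning-vector layout, in which the fluorescent protein coding sequence sits on the backbone downstream of the cloning site. A gene of interest inserted in frame is therefore expressed with mGeos2-VESS attached to its C terminus. No insert is present in the deposited plasmid. The plasmid is maintained in E. coli at high copy number under kanamycin selection. It also carries a neomycin resistance marker, so transfected mammalian cells can be selected with G418. The record does not state the promoter driving expression, the polyadenylation signal or the origins of replication, and no feature table is available to confirm these elements.

The record lists two excitation/emission pairs for the fluorescent protein, 503/514 nm and 569/581 nm. This indicates a green state and a red state, as is typical of photoconvertible proteins of the Eos family. The depositor comment defines mEos3.2 as mEos2 carrying the I102N, H158E and Y189A substitutions, which suggests an Eos lineage. However, the record does not explain how mGeos2-VESS relates to that variant, nor what the "VESS" designation means. The vector is intended as a starting point for making C-terminally tagged fusion proteins to image protein localization in mammalian cells. A two-state fluorophore of this kind is generally useful for tracking and super-resolution imaging, although the record names no specific application.
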