Addgene plasmid #54589: mGeos2-VESS-N1
Purpose: (Empty Backbone) Localization: N1 Cloning Vector, Excitation: 503 / 569, Emission: 514 / 581
Depositing lab: Michael Davidson. Depositing organization: Florida State University, Tallahassee.
Backbone
  Vector backbone: mGeos2-VESS-N1
  Backbone size (bp): 4750
  Vector type: Mammalian Expression
  Selectable markers: Neomycin (select with G418)
  Tag / fusion protein: mGeos2-VESS (C terminal on backbone)
Growth in bacteria
  Bacterial resistance: Kanamycin, 50 μg/mL
  Growth temperature: 37°C
  Growth strain: DH5alpha
  Copy number: High Copy
Gene/Insert
  Gene/Insert name: None
  Tag / fusion protein: mGeos2-VESS (C terminal on backbone)
Terms and licenses: Academic/Nonprofit Terms; Industry Terms
Depositor comments: mEos3.2 = mEos2 + I102N/H158E/Y189A. Excitation = 503 / 569; Emission = 514 / 581
How to cite: mGeos2-VESS-N1 was a gift from Michael Davidson (Addgene plasmid # 54589 ; http://n2t.net/addgene:54589 ; RRID:Addgene_54589)
